>Addgene plasmid #34392 | KHBD00260 | depositor partial sequence | sequence record 40959 | KHBD00260 sequence 1839 bps
ATGCGATGTGCCGTGCCCAATTGCCGAAATTTCTCTGACTGCCGCTCCAAAAGGAATGCGGCTCAGCAGC
AACGCTTGGGCTTCTTCCGCTTCCCCAAGTGCCCGGATACGTTTAAGGCTTGGCTAGCATTCTGCGGCTA
CACGGAGGAGTCCTTGAAATTGAAGAATCCCTGCATTTGCATCGAACATTTCAAGGATGAGGACATCGAG
GGATCCCTGAAATTCGAAATGGGATTGGCAAAAAAGCGCACTTTGCGACCAGGTGCAGTTCCCTGCGTGA
ACAAAAGCCAGGAAAGTGGATCGGATAGAGCCCGTAAGGAGAGGTCACAGCGCCGCAGAAACCAGGAGCT
AGTGGCTGAGCTATTGGCGGAGGAGGAGGCCAAGCTAATCCACCCGGAGGCTACTTCATTTGAGCAGGAT
AGTGTGTATTTATCGGAAACTGTAACCATGGAATTGGATCCACTTTCGGGCGAGGAAAAGTTGGAAGAGC
TGCAAAAGTGCCGCACATGCTACAATGACTTCACCGCTGACTTCAGGGCCAAGGATCTCTTTGACCCGGC
CAACAGTGTCCTGCTCTTTCACATCGAAGTCATAAGTGGTGTCTGGATCAGTCACAAACCAGACGAGCCG
CGCCTCATGTGCCCTGCGTGTAAATCGGCCCTGGATCAGGCCATCGATTTCCGGGAGATGTGCATCAGCA
CCGAGCTCAAGCTCAGCCAAGCCAAGCCCTCAACTGATGAAGTGCAGATCGAGGCTGAGAATGAGAATCC
AATATCATCGGATCACGATTTGATATCTGATACGGAGAACACTAATGTGGAAGAGATTGAAGATGCAGGT
GGAGATCATGTTGAAGATGAAGCGACATCAGATGACCAAACAAGTCAAGAGGCAGTCGACGAAGTCGCTG
AATCGCCCGCCGCCCAGGATCCACTCAGTGTGGCTCTGGGGGCCAAGATCTTTAAGGAGCTATTAGATCA
ATATACAGGGAAGGAAAAAGCAAGACTCAGGAAGGGAGCACCAATCGCGAGTAAGCCCAAAGCTAAGGAA
AAGGCAGCTGGTGAACAGAAACCGAAGCGCAGTGCCAACCCAAAGACCAAAGAAGAGAGGAATCTTATAC
GGCGCGCCCAGCTACGCGCCAAGCCGCCGAACTTTGTGTGCGATCAGTGCGGCCAGGCGTTCCGCATGTC
ACACAATTTGCGCATCCACATGCTGCGGCACACTCGCACCAAGAACTACCAGTGCACCGAATGTCCAAAG
ACATTCTACGACGCCTACATGCGCAACATGCACATACGCATCCGTCATCGGGGAGAAACTCCCTTCGCCT
GCGGCTTCTGCAGCGAAACATTCGCCTATCCCGGAGCTCGCCAAAAGCACGAGAGCGAGGTCCACAATGC
GGCGCCTCGTCTCATTGTGAAGCGCATCAATCCCAAGCCCATGCCCAAGCCTCGAGAAAGTGTGCGATAT
CAGTGCAAGCTGTGCCAAAAGCACTACGCCTCCAAGTACGCCCTGGGCTGGCATATCAAATCGCACACCG
ATGCGAACGCCTACAAGTGCCAGCGGTGCAGCAAGAGCTACTCGGATCCCAACAAGCTCAAGCGCCACGA
GATGACGCACGAGAAGAGGCCGCTCCAGTGCGACGTCTGCTTGAAGGGATTCTATCAGCGGACGCGGCTG
CGGGAGCACGAGCTCATTCACACCGGCGAACGTCCATATTGGTGCGAGGTTTGCAATGTTAACTTTCGCT
ACAAGTACAACATGAAAAGCCATGCGAACAGTAAAATGCATCAGGATAATGCTCGCAAATTGGGCGTAGT
ACAAATTGTTGCAACCGAA
