>Addgene plasmid #34392 | KHBD00260 | addgene partial sequence | sequence record 42115 | M13-Rev 5'-CAGGAAACAGCTATGACC-3'
TTTTATTTTGACTGATAGTGACCTGTTCGTTGCAACAAATTGATAAGCAATGCTTTCTTATAATGCCAAC
TTTGTACAAGAAAGTTGGCAATTCGGTTGCAACAATTTGTACTACGCCCAATTTGCGAGCATTATCCTGA
TGCATTTTACTGTTCGCATGGCTTTTCATGTTGTACTTGTAGCGAAAGTTAACATTGCAAACCTCGCACC
AATATGGACGTTCGCCGGTGTGAATGAGCTCGTGCTCCCGCAGCCGCGTCCGCTGATAGAATCCCTTCAA
GCAGACGTCGCACTGGAGCGGCCTCTTCTCGTGCGTCATCTCGTGGCGCTTGAGCTTGTTGGGATCCGAG
TAGCTCTTGCTGCACCGCTGGCACTTGTAGGCGTTCGCATCGGTGTGCGATTTGATATGCCAGCCCAGGG
CGTACTTGGAGGCGTAGTGCTTTTGGCACAGCTTGCACTGATATCGCACACTTTCTCGAGGCTTGGGCAT
GGGCTTGGGATTGATGCGCTTCACAATGAGACGAGGCGCCGCATTGTGGACCTCGCTCTCGTGCTTTTGG
CGAGCTCCGGGATAGGCGAATGTTTCGCTGCAGAAGCCGCAGGCGAAGGGAGTTTCTCCCCGATGACGGA
TGCGTATGTGCATGTTGCGCATGTAGGCGTCGTAGAATGTCTTTGGACATTCGGTGCACTGGTAGTTCTT
GGTGCGAGTGTGCCGCAGCATGTGGATGCGCAAATTGTGTGACATGCGGAACGCCTGGCCGCACTGATCG
