[The description below was written by a language model from this plasmid's Addgene catalogue record.]
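Description:
KHBD00260 is a Gateway entry-type clone built in the pDONR221 donor vector backbone, carrying the open reading frame of the Drosophila melanogaster gene CG6689 (FBgn0037877). The insert is recorded as 1839 bp in a backbone of about 2.5 kb after recombination, and it was introduced by Gateway cloning. The plasmid is maintained in E. coli as a high-copy construct under kanamycin selection. No feature table accompanies the record, so individual elements are not itemised. In pDONR221-derived clones generally, the insert replaces the donor vector's counter-selection cassette and ends up flanked by attL recombination sites, with M13 forward and reverse primer sites on either side, consistent with the sequencing primers listed here.

The backbone is a cloning and shuttling vector rather than an expression vector, and the record lists no promoter, tag or reporter acting on the insert. The ORF is meant to be moved by LR recombination into destination vectors that provide those elements. The depositor notes that ORFs in this collection were cloned open-ended, without a stop codon, which allows in-frame C-terminal fusions to tags or functional domains supplied by the destination vector and also remains compatible with N-terminal fusions.

The clone belongs to a collection associated with a study on automated protein-DNA interaction screening of Drosophila regulatory elements. This suggests that CG6689 was included as a candidate DNA-binding factor to be transferred into screening vectors, although the record does not describe the protein's function or the specific destination vectors used.
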