Addgene plasmid #34392: KHBD00260
Depositing lab: Bart Deplancke. Depositing organization: Swiss Federal Institute of Technology (EPFL). Publication: Automated protein-DNA interaction screening of Drosophila regulatory elements. Korneel Hens, Jean-Daniel Feuz, Alina Isakova, Antonina Lagovitina, Andreas Massouras, Julien Bryois, Patrick Callaerts, Susan E. Celniker, Bart Deplancke. Nat Methods. 2011 Oct 30;8(12):1065-70. 10.1038/nmeth.1763 PubMed 22037703.
Backbone
  Vector backbone: pDONR221
  Backbone manufacturer: Invitrogen
  Backbone size w/o insert (bp): 2536
  Vector type: Gateway Donor Vector
Growth in bacteria
  Bacterial resistance: Kanamycin, 50 μg/mL
  Growth temperature: 37°C
  Growth strain: DH5alpha
  Copy number: High Copy
Gene/Insert
  Gene/Insert name: CG6689 (alt names: FBgn0037877; CG6689)
  Species: D. melanogaster (fly)
  Insert size (bp): 1839
  Entrez Gene: CG6689 (a.k.a. Dmel_CG6689, Dmel\CG6689, dmCG6689)
  Cloning method: Gateway Cloning
  Sequencing primers: 5′ M13F; 3′ M13R
Terms and licenses: Academic/Nonprofit Terms; Industry Terms: Not Available to Industry
Depositor comments: Please note that the ORFs in this collection were cloned open-ended (without a stop codon).
How to cite: KHBD00260 was a gift from Bart Deplancke (Addgene plasmid # 34392 ; http://n2t.net/addgene:34392 ; RRID:Addgene_34392)
